Addgene plasmid #117376: pmiRGLO-UBE2G2-202
Purpose: Dual luciferase assay for miRNA-targeted UTR
Depositing lab: Volker Busskamp. Depositing organization: Technische Universitaet Dresden. Publication: Combined Experimental and System-Level Analyses Reveal the Complex Regulatory Network of miR-124 during Human Neurogenesis. Kutsche LK, Gysi DM, Fallmann J, Lenk K, Petri R, Swiersy A, Klapper SD, Pircs K, Khattak S, Stadler PF, Jakobsson J, Nowick K, Busskamp V. Cell Syst. 2018 Sep 28. pii: S2405-4712(18)30358-2. doi: 10.1016/j.cels.2018.08.011. PubMed 30292704.
Backbone
  Vector backbone: pmiRGLO
  Backbone manufacturer: Promega
  Backbone size w/o insert (bp): 7334
  Vector type: Mammalian Expression, Luciferase
  Selectable markers: Neomycin (select with G418)
Growth in bacteria
  Bacterial resistance: Ampicillin, 100 μg/mL
  Growth temperature: 37°C
  Growth strain: DH5alpha
  Copy number: High Copy
Gene/Insert
  Gene/Insert name: 3' UTR UBE2G2-202
  Species: H. sapiens (human)
  Insert size (bp): 2797
  Promoter: Murine PGK-1
  Tag / fusion protein: luciferase (N terminal on backbone)
  Cloning method: Gibson Cloning
  Sequencing primers: 5′ Fluc-F1 (AGAAGCTGCGCGGTGGTGTTGTG); 3′ T7terminal
Terms and licenses: Academic/Nonprofit Terms; Industry Terms: Not Available to Industry
Depositor comments: 5' NheI cloning site destroyed, 3' XbaI cloning site destroyed
How to cite: pmiRGLO-UBE2G2-202 was a gift from Volker Busskamp (Addgene plasmid # 117376 ; http://n2t.net/addgene:117376 ; RRID:Addgene_117376)
