[The description below was written by a language model from this plasmid's Addgene catalogue record and pLannotate feature annotations shown in this document.]
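Description:
pmiRGLO-UBE2G2-202 is a mammalian dual-luciferase reporter plasmid built on the Promega pmiRGLO backbone, made to test whether a human 3′ UTR is targeted by microRNAs. A roughly 2.8 kb 3′ UTR corresponding to the UBE2G2-202 transcript was inserted by Gibson cloning directly downstream of the firefly luciferase (luc2) coding sequence, destroying the NheI and XbaI sites used for insertion. The mouse PGK-1 promoter drives the luc2–UTR transcript, and an SV40 poly(A) signal is annotated downstream of the insert, although on the opposite strand in the table. Because the UTR becomes part of the firefly luciferase mRNA, miRNA binding to sites within it lowers firefly signal through reduced translation or transcript stability.

A second, independent cassette on the same plasmid provides the internal control. The SV40 enhancer/early promoter drives humanized Renilla luciferase followed closely by a neomycin phosphotransferase sequence and a synthetic poly(A) signal, giving both a normalisation readout and G418 selection in mammalian cells. Reporting firefly activity relative to Renilla corrects for transfection efficiency without co-transfecting a separate control plasmid. In bacteria the plasmid is maintained at high copy through a ColE1/pUC-type origin with ampicillin resistance, and a cer site helps keep it monomeric.

The two 10,131 nt sequence records show the same features in the same order and differ only in their start coordinate. The short NANOGNB and C9orf85 "fragments" annotated within the insert region lie inside the UTR. They are most likely automated similarity hits, perhaps to repetitive sequence, rather than functional coding elements. The associated work concerns the miR-124 regulatory network in human neurogenesis, though the record does not itself name the miRNA tested against this UTR.
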