Features (pLannotate 1.2.2; 22 found; start..end, strand, type, name):
     17..66      +  CDS            SET1 (fragment): solubility-enhancement tag derived from T7 phage gene 10B
     74..93      +  terminator     T7 terminator (fragment): transcription terminator for bacteriophage T7 RNA polymerase
    115..236     -  polyA_signal   SV40 poly(A) signal: SV40 polyadenylation signal
    259..327     -  CDS            large T antigen (fragment): large T antigen from SV40 (simian virus 40)
    332..364     +  rep_origin     M13 ori (fragment): M13 bacteriophage origin of replication; arrow indicates direction of (+) strand synthesis
    365..416     -  misc_feature   bom (fragment): basis of mobility region from pBR322
    481..838     +  promoter       SV40 promoter: SV40 enhancer and early promoter
    889..1821    +  CDS            hRluc: Renilla luciferase human codon-optimized
   1872..2664    +  CDS            NeoR/KanR (fragment): aminoglycoside phosphotransferase from Tn5; aph(3')-II (or nptII); confers resistance to neomycin, kanamycin, and G418 (Geneticin®)
   2728..2776    +  polyA_signal   poly(A) signal: synthetic polyadenylation signal
   2797..2889    -  CDS            tnpA (fragment): TN5P_ECOLX - Also known as tnp. Experimental evidence at protein level: Swiss-Prot protein existence level 1. Mediates transposition of transposon Tn5 by a 'cut and paste' mechanism. First, the monomeric transposase binds the 19 bp inverted DNA repeats flanking the transposon. Then, dimerization of the DNA- bound transposase creates a synaptic DNA complex. After nicking of the first DNA strand, excision of the transposon proceeds through a series of intermediates. The transposase then mediates the insertion of the transposon at a new site by strand transfer. The activity of the wild- type tran
   2932..3036    +  promoter       AmpR promoter: bla
   3037..3897    +  CDS            AmpR: β-lactamase; bla; confers resistance to ampicillin, carbenicillin, and related antibiotics
   4055..4643    -  rep_origin     ori: high-copy-number ColE1/pMB1/pBR322/pUC origin of replication
   4759..5042    +  misc_feature   cer region: ColE1-derived recombination site that helps to maintain plasmids as monomers
   5099..5598    +  promoter       PGK promoter: mouse phosphoglycerate kinase 1 promoter
   5645..7297    +  CDS            luciferase: firefly luciferase synthetic luc2 version of the luciferase gene
   7990..8076    +  CDS            NANOGNB (fragment): NANGN_HUMAN - Experimental evidence at transcript level: Swiss-Prot protein existence level 2. From Homo sapiens (Human).
   8108..8254    -  CDS            C9orf85 (fragment): CI085_HUMAN - Experimental evidence at protein level: Swiss-Prot protein existence level 1. From Homo sapiens (Human).
   9032..9115    +  CDS            NANOGNB (fragment): NANGN_HUMAN - Experimental evidence at transcript level: Swiss-Prot protein existence level 2. From Homo sapiens (Human).
   9145..9291    -  CDS            C9orf85 (fragment): CI085_HUMAN - Experimental evidence at protein level: Swiss-Prot protein existence level 1. From Homo sapiens (Human).
  10118..10      +  misc_feature   MCS (fragment) (across the origin): pUC18/19 multiple cloning site
>Addgene plasmid #117376 | pmiRGLO-UBE2G2-202 | depositor full sequence | sequence record 221511 | Full Sequence
CATGCAAGCTGATCCGGCTGCTAACAAAGCCCGAAAGGAAGCTGAGTTGGCTGCTGCCACCGCTGAGCAA
TAACTAGCATAACCCCTTGGGGCGGCCGCTTCGAGCAGACATGATAAGATACATTGATGAGTTTGGACAA
ACCACAACTAGAATGCAGTGAAAAAAATGCTTTATTTGTGAAATTTGTGATGCTATTGCTTTATTTGTAA
CCATTATAAGCTGCAATAAACAAGTTAACAACAACAATTGCATTCATTTTATGTTTCAGGTTCAGGGGGA
GATGTGGGAGGTTTTTTTAAGCAAGTAAAACCTCTACAAATGTGGTAAAATCGAATTTTAACAAAATATT
AACGCTTACAATTTCCTGATGCGGTATTTTCTCCTTACGCATCTGTGCGGTATTTCACACCGCATACGCG
GATCTGCGCAGCACCATGGCCTGAAATAACCTCTGAAAGAGGAACTTGGTTAGGTACCTTCTGAGGCGGA
AAGAACCAGCTGTGGAATGTGTGTCAGTTAGGGTGTGGAAAGTCCCCAGGCTCCCCAGCAGGCAGAAGTA
TGCAAAGCATGCATCTCAATTAGTCAGCAACCAGGTGTGGAAAGTCCCCAGGCTCCCCAGCAGGCAGAAG
TATGCAAAGCATGCATCTCAATTAGTCAGCAACCATAGTCCCGCCCCTAACTCCGCCCATCCCGCCCCTA
ACTCCGCCCAGTTCCGCCCATTCTCCGCCCCATGGCTGACTAATTTTTTTTATTTATGCAGAGGCCGAGG
CCGCCTCGGCCTCTGAGCTATTCCAGAAGTAGTGAGGAGGCTTTTTTGGAGGCCTAGGCTTTTGCAAAAA
GCTTGATTCTTCTGACACAACAGTCTCGAACCAAAGGCTGGAGCCACCATGGCTTCCAAGGTGTACGACC
CCGAGCAACGCAAACGCATGATCACTGGGCCTCAGTGGTGGGCTCGCTGCAAGCAAATGAACGTGCTGGA
CTCCTTCATCAACTACTATGATTCCGAGAAGCACGCCGAGAACGCCGTGATTTTTCTGCATGGTAACGCT
GCCTCCAGCTACCTGTGGAGGCACGTCGTGCCTCACATCGAGCCCGTGGCTAGATGCATCATCCCTGATC
TGATCGGAATGGGTAAGTCCGGCAAGAGCGGGAATGGCTCATATCGCCTCCTGGATCACTACAAGTACCT
CACCGCTTGGTTCGAGCTGCTGAACCTTCCAAAGAAAATCATCTTTGTGGGCCACGACTGGGGGGCTTGT
CTGGCCTTTCACTACTCCTACGAGCACCAAGACAAGATCAAGGCCATCGTCCATGCTGAGAGTGTCGTGG
ACGTGATCGAGTCCTGGGACGAGTGGCCTGACATCGAGGAGGATATCGCCCTGATCAAGAGCGAAGAGGG
CGAGAAAATGGTGCTTGAGAATAACTTCTTCGTCGAGACCATGCTCCCAAGCAAGATCATGCGGAAACTG
GAGCCTGAGGAGTTCGCTGCCTACCTGGAGCCATTCAAGGAGAAGGGCGAGGTTAGACGGCCTACCCTCT
CCTGGCCTCGCGAGATCCCTCTCGTTAAGGGAGGCAAGCCCGACGTCGTCCAGATTGTCCGCAACTACAA
CGCCTACCTTCGGGCCAGCGACGATCTGCCTAAGATGTTCATCGAGTCCGACCCTGGGTTCTTTTCCAAC
GCTATTGTCGAGGGAGCTAAGAAGTTCCCTAACACCGAGTTCGTGAAGGTGAAGGGCCTCCACTTCAGCC
AGGAGGACGCTCCAGATGAAATGGGTAAGTACATCAAGAGCTTCGTGGAGCGCGTGCTGAAGAACGAGCA
GACCGGTGGTGGGAGCGGAGGTGGCGGATCAGGTGGCGGAGGCTCCGGAGGGATTGAACAAGATGGATTG
CACGCAGGTTCTCCGGCCGCTTGGGTGGAGAGGCTATTCGGCTATGACTGGGCACAACAGACAATCGGCT
GCTCTGATGCCGCCGTGTTCCGGCTGTCAGCGCAGGGGCGCCCGGTTCTTTTTGTCAAGACCGACCTGTC
CGGTGCCCTGAATGAACTGCAGGACGAGGCAGCGCGGCTATCGTGGCTGGCCACGACGGGCGTTCCTTGC
GCAGCTGTGCTCGACGTTGTCACTGAAGCGGGAAGGGACTGGCTGCTATTGGGCGAAGTGCCGGGGCAGG
ATCTCCTGTCATCTCACCTTGCTCCTGCCGAGAAAGTATCCATCATGGCTGATGCAATGCGGCGGCTGCA
TACGCTTGATCCGGCTACCTGCCCATTCGACCACCAAGCGAAACATCGCATCGAGCGAGCACGTACTCGG
ATGGAAGCCGGTCTTGTCGATCAGGATGATCTGGACGAAGAGCATCAGGGGCTCGCGCCAGCCGAACTGT
TCGCCAGGCTCAAGGCGCGCATGCCCGACGGCGAGGATCTCGTCGTGACCCATGGCGATGCCTGCTTGCC
GAATATCATGGTGGAAAATGGCCGCTTTTCTGGATTCATCGACTGTGGCCGGCTGGGTGTGGCGGACCGC
TATCAGGACATAGCGTTGGCTACCCGTGATATTGCTGAAGAGCTTGGCGGCGAATGGGCTGACCGCTTCC
TCGTGCTTTACGGTATCGCCGCTCCCGATTCGCAGCGCATCGCCTTCTATCGCCTTCTTGACGAGTTCTT
CTGAGCGGGACTCTGGGGTTCGAAATGACCGACCAAGCGACGCCCAACCTGCCATCACGATGGCCGCAAT
AAAATATCTTTATTTTCATTACATCTGTGTGTTGGTTTTTTGTGTGAATCGATAGCGATAAGGATCCTCT
TTGCGCTTGCGTTTTCCCTTGTCCAGATAGCCCAGTAGCTGACATTCATCCGGGGTCAGCACCGTTTCTG
CGGACTGGCTTTCTACGTAATGGTTTCTTAGACGTCAGGTGGCACTTTTCGGGGAAATGTGCGCGGAACC
CCTATTTGTTTATTTTTCTAAATACATTCAAATATGTATCCGCTCATGAGACAATAACCCTGATAAATGC
TTCAATAATATTGAAAAAGGAAGAGTATGAGTATTCAACATTTCCGTGTCGCCCTTATTCCCTTTTTTGC
GGCATTTTGCCTTCCTGTTTTTGCTCACCCAGAAACGCTGGTGAAAGTAAAAGATGCTGAAGATCAGTTG
GGTGCACGAGTGGGTTACATCGAACTGGATCTCAACAGCGGTAAGATCCTTGAGAGTTTTCGCCCCGAAG
AACGTTTTCCAATGATGAGCACTTTCAAAGTTCTGCTATGTGGCGCGGTATTATCCCGTATTGACGCCGG
GCAAGAGCAACTCGGTCGCCGCATACACTATTCTCAGAATGACTTGGTTGAGTACTCACCAGTCACAGAA
AAGCATCTTACGGATGGCATGACAGTAAGAGAATTATGCAGTGCTGCCATAACCATGAGTGATAACACTG
CGGCCAACTTACTTCTGACAACTATCGGAGGACCGAAGGAGCTAACCGCTTTTTTGCACAACATGGGGGA
TCATGTAACTCGCCTTGATCGTTGGGAACCGGAGCTGAATGAAGCCATACCAAACGACGAGCGTGACACC
ACGATGCCTGTAGCAATGGCAACAACGTTGCGCAAACTATTAACTGGCGAACTACTTACTCTAGCTTCCC
GGCAACAATTAATAGACTGGATGGAGGCGGATAAAGTTGCAGGACCACTTCTGCGCTCGGCCCTTCCGGC
TGGCTGGTTTATTGCTGATAAATCTGGAGCCGGTGAGCGTGGGTCTCGCGGTATCATTGCAGCACTGGGG
CCAGATGGTAAGCCCTCCCGTATCGTAGTTATCTACACGACGGGGAGTCAGGCAACTATGGATGAACGAA
ATAGACAGATCGCTGAGATAGGTGCCTCACTGATTAAGCATTGGTAATTCGAAATGACCGACCAAGCGAC
GCCCAACCGGTATCAGCTCACTCAAAGGCGGTAATACGGTTATCCACAGAATCAGGGGATAACGCAGGAA
AGAACATGTGAGCAAAAGGCCAGCAAAAGGCCAGGAACCGTAAAAAGGCCGCGTTGCTGGCGTTTTTCCA
TAGGCTCCGCCCCCCTGACGAGCATCACAAAAATCGACGCTCAAGTCAGAGGTGGCGAAACCCGACAGGA
CTATAAAGATACCAGGCGTTTCCCCCTGGAAGCTCCCTCGTGCGCTCTCCTGTTCCGACCCTGCCGCTTA
CCGGATACCTGTCCGCCTTTCTCCCTTCGGGAAGCGTGGCGCTTTCTCATAGCTCACGCTGTAGGTATCT
CAGTTCGGTGTAGGTCGTTCGCTCCAAGCTGGGCTGTGTGCACGAACCCCCCGTTCAGCCCGACCGCTGC
GCCTTATCCGGTAACTATCGTCTTGAGTCCAACCCGGTAAGACACGACTTATCGCCACTGGCAGCAGCCA
CTGGTAACAGGATTAGCAGAGCGAGGTATGTAGGCGGTGCTACAGAGTTCTTGAAGTGGTGGCCTAACTA
CGGCTACACTAGAAGGACAGTATTTGGTATCTGCGCTCTGCTGAAGCCAGTTACCTTCGGAAAAAGAGTT
GGTAGCTCTTGATCCGGCAAACAAACCACCGCTGGTAGCGGTGGTTTTTTTGTTTGCAAGCAGCAGATTA
CGCGCAGAAAAAAAGGATTTCAAGAAGATCCTTTGATCTTTTCTACGGGGTCTGACGCTCAGTGGAACGA
AAACTCACGTTAAGGGATTTTGGTCATGAGATTATCAAAAAGGATCTTCACCTAGATCCTTTTATAGTCC
GGAAATACAGGAACGCACGCTGGATGGCCCTTCGCTGGGATGGTGAAACCATGAAAAATGGCAGCTTCAG
TGGATTAAGTGGGGGTAATGTGGCCTGTACCCTCTGGTTGCATAGGTATTCATACGGTTAAAATTTATCA
GGCGCGATTGCGGCAGTTTTTCGGGTGGTTTGTTGCCATTTTTACCTGTCTGCTGCCGTGATCGCGCTGA
ACGCGTTTTAGCGGTGCGTACAATTAAGGGATTATGGTAAATCCACTTACTGTCTGCCCTCGTAGCCATC
GAGATAAACCGCAGTACTCCGGCCACGATGCGTCCGGCGTAGAGGATCGAGATCTACCGGGTAGGGGAGG
CGCTTTTCCCAAGGCAGTCTGGAGCATGCGCTTTAGCAGCCCCGCTGGGCACTTGGCGCTACACAAGTGG
CCTCTGGCCTCGCACACATTCCACATCCACCGGTAGGCGCCAACCGGCTCCGTTCTTTGGTGGCCCCTTC
GCGCCACCTTCTACTCCTCCCCTAGTCAGGAAGTTCCCCCCCGCCCCGCAGCTCGCGTCGTGCAGGACGT
GACAAATGGAAGTAGCACGTCTCACTAGTCTCGTGCAGATGGACAGCACCGCTGAGCAATGGAAGCGGGT
AGGCCTTTGGGGCAGCGGCCAATAGCAGCTTTGCTCCTTCGCTTTCTGGGCTCAGAGGCTGGGAAGGGGT
GGGTCCGGGGGCGGGCTCAGGGGCGGGCTCAGGGGCGGGGCGGGCGCCCGAAGGTCCTCCGGAGGCCCGG
CATTCTGCACGCTTCAAAAGCGCACGTCTGCCGCGCTGTTCTCCTCTTCCTCATCTCCGGGCCTTTCGAC
CTGCAGCCCAAGCTTGGCAATCCGGTACTGTTGGTAAAGCCACCATGGAAGATGCCAAAAACATTAAGAA
GGGCCCAGCGCCATTCTACCCACTCGAAGACGGGACCGCCGGCGAGCAGCTGCACAAAGCCATGAAGCGC
TACGCCCTGGTGCCCGGCACCATCGCCTTTACCGACGCACATATCGAGGTGGACATTACCTACGCCGAGT
ACTTCGAGATGAGCGTTCGGCTGGCAGAAGCTATGAAGCGCTATGGGCTGAATACAAACCATCGGATCGT
GGTGTGCAGCGAGAATAGCTTGCAGTTCTTCATGCCCGTGTTGGGTGCCCTGTTCATCGGTGTGGCTGTG
GCCCCAGCTAACGACATCTACAACGAGCGCGAGCTGCTGAACAGCATGGGCATCAGCCAGCCCACCGTCG
TATTCGTGAGCAAGAAAGGGCTGCAAAAGATCCTCAACGTGCAAAAGAAGCTACCGATCATACAAAAGAT
CATCATCATGGATAGCAAGACCGACTACCAGGGCTTCCAAAGCATGTACACCTTCGTGACTTCCCATTTG
CCACCCGGCTTCAACGAGTACGACTTCGTGCCCGAGAGCTTCGACCGGGACAAAACCATCGCCCTGATCA
TGAACAGTAGTGGCAGTACCGGATTGCCCAAGGGCGTAGCCCTACCGCACCGCACCGCTTGTGTCCGATT
CAGTCATGCCCGCGACCCCATCTTCGGCAACCAGATCATCCCCGACACCGCTATCCTCAGCGTGGTGCCA
TTTCACCACGGCTTCGGCATGTTCACCACGCTGGGCTACTTGATCTGCGGCTTTCGGGTCGTGCTCATGT
ACCGCTTCGAGGAGGAGCTATTCTTGCGCAGCTTGCAAGACTATAAGATTCAATCTGCCCTGCTGGTGCC
CACACTATTTAGCTTCTTCGCTAAGAGCACTCTCATCGACAAGTACGACCTAAGCAACTTGCACGAGATC
GCCAGCGGCGGGGCGCCGCTCAGCAAGGAGGTAGGTGAGGCCGTGGCCAAACGCTTCCACCTACCAGGCA
TCCGCCAGGGCTACGGCCTGACAGAAACAACCAGCGCCATTCTGATCACCCCCGAAGGGGACGACAAGCC
TGGCGCAGTAGGCAAGGTGGTGCCCTTCTTCGAGGCTAAGGTGGTGGACTTGGACACCGGTAAGACACTG
GGTGTGAACCAGCGCGGCGAGCTGTGCGTCCGTGGCCCCATGATCATGAGCGGCTACGTTAACAACCCCG
AGGCTACAAACGCTCTCATCGACAAGGACGGCTGGCTGCACAGCGGCGACATCGCCTACTGGGACGAGGA
CGAGCACTTCTTCATCGTGGACCGGCTGAAGAGCCTGATCAAATACAAGGGCTACCAGGTAGCCCCAGCC
GAACTGGAGAGCATCCTGCTGCAACACCCCAACATCTTCGACGCCGGGGTCGCCGGCCTGCCCGACGACG
ATGCCGGCGAGCTGCCCGCCGCAGTCGTCGTGCTGGAACACGGTAAAACCATGACCGAGAAGGAGATCGT
GGACTATGTGGCCAGCCAGGTTACAACCGCCAAGAAGCTGCGCGGTGGTGTTGTGTTCGTGGACGAGGTG
CCTAAAGGACTGACCGGCAAGTTGGACGCCCGCAAGATCCGCGAGATTCTCATTAAGGCCAAGAAGGGCG
GCAAGATCGCCGTGTAATTCTAGTTGTTTAAACGAGCTCGGACCTGGCCTCGCACAGGCGCGCACACACC
GCCAAGCAGCTCAGCATTCTCCCCCGGCACACTTAGTGACAGTGATGCTCTGTGCTGGTACCAAACAAGG
CAGACTTGCAAGAACCATGGCATCTTTTTTTTTTTTCAAACCTTTCCTACTTCAAACAGGCTTCTCTTCT
GAAATGATGACTTAATGTCGAATATTGACAGCTTACTGCAGTTTTACAGTATTCCTCACAAAGGGCTTCA
GGTAGATTATCAGAGCTGTCAGCACTACCTCTCCCCGCTGAAACCAGCAGTTCATGGCTTCCTGTGGATT
CCCTCCCTCCCTGGAGTGTTGAGGGGGTTGTACCTGCCAGACTTCCAGGGGACGATGGAATACCCAGAAC
GCTCCTTCTGAAGAAATGGGGCCCTGTAGCTGCAGCACAGGGGAAGGGCCCGGCACCCTTTCTGGGTCCT
TCCTGGTTCCCTGTGGGCCCCATGAGGAGTCCATTACTTCCTTTCTTCCTTCATATTTTACAGGCAGATG
CTTTTCTTATAATCTAATTACATCTTTTCATTTGTTATATATTACAAACCATCACACTTAGAAATACTTC
CAGGAAATGCTTTTTTGAAGTGTGAATTAATAAGAAATGGGGTAAATAGAAAAGAAATTTATTGCTGATT
GGCCAGGTGCGGTGGTTCGTGCCTGTAATCCCAGCTCTTTGGGAGGCCAAGGCAGGTAGATCACAAGGTC
AGGAAATTGAGACCATCCTGGCTAATACAGTGAAACCCCATGTCTGCTAAAATTACAAAAAATTAGCTGG
GCGTGGTGGTGCACGCCTGTAGTCTCAGCTACTCAGGAGGCTGAGGCAGGAGAATCGCTTGAACCCGGGA
GGCAGAGGTAGCAGTGAGCTGAAGTCCCGCCACTGCACTCCAGCCTGGGCAACAGAGCGAGACTCAGTCT
CAAAAAGAAAAAAGAAATTTATTGCTGATCACAAGGACAGACAGTTTTTTCCCGACCATACTCATCAAAG
ATTTACGTTTGTATATTAGTAACTAGTGCATTACTAGAGCAGGTGCAGGTGAGGTCTTTAAAGTTTCAAT
GAAAGTTTCTTCTGGATCTACAGAAAAAATTTTTTTTTTTCAATCTAAAAACTGGAAATTCTAGGGTTTT
TGTACATTTTGGATGCACTGGGAATTTATTAGCACAAAATCATTCTTTGCAACTCAAAATTCAGAAGGGA
CTCTACCATATCTTAGCTCAGAGCACAGAGGAGTGCCTTATCCCCACACTTGACTGGGCTGTGGAGGTGG
GCATGTGGGCCCCTGGGCCCAGGCTGGGGACAGAGCCCTTGTTTTGTGACTTAGGATTTTGATGTGGTTC
CCATGTTCTCTAACAGGGCCAGCTGAGCAGCACAGGCCAGGAGGCCACAGTGTAAGCAATAACAGATCTG
CCACATGCAGAAGCAAATATCAGGCCTGTCGCACACGGGCGGCATTTAAATAGGAATTTCTATTTTTGAA
ATAAGGGATGGTCTATGAGGCATACAGTAGATTTGATGTGATCCTTTTCTCCCTCCCTTCCATAATGGAT
CGTGGTCTGTGTGACTGAACCCACACAGAGTGTCATGGGTGACAGTTTCTGGTTGAAGTAGCTCCACGCC
TGGCTTCTGTGGACAGCAGATTCTTTTCCTTCTCACAAGGGGCTCATTTAAAATTTGGAGGCTGGGTGCT
GTGGCTCACGCCTGCAATCCCAGCACTTTGGGAGACTGAGGCGGGCGGATCATGAGGTCAGGAGATCGCG
ACCATCCTGGCTAACAGTGAAACCCTGTCTCCACTAAAAATACAAAAAATTAGCCGGGCGTGGTGGCGGG
CGCCTGTAGTCCCAGCTACTCTGAAGACTGAGGCAGGAGAATGGCGTGAACCCAGGAGGCGGAGCTTGCA
GTGAGCTGAGATCACGCCACTGCACTCCAGCCTGGGCAACAGAGTGAGACTCTGTCTCAAAAAAAAAAAA
AAAAAAAATGGAACGCAGGGCAAGAACTCGTATTTGGAAGGAGATGGGGGAAAGGAGCGGTATTATACCT
ATGTTGTATTTGCAGGCAAATGAGATGGAGCCCTCTCTGTAAAGAAGAGTCATTTGTGCAAGTAGACGGG
GTCTGTGGGTGCAGGCCCTGGAGGGGCACACAATTGCCTGGAGGCTTCTGTGAGATCGGGAGAGGGAGGA
GAGGCAGTCTCTTGACAAAATAAAGTATTTTTATTCATTTGTATTTATTAAATGAAAAAACAATCCCATG
GTGTCCCTGTTGTGTGGTGGAACCTAATGACTGTTGAAATAAAGTTCTGTGTTTTCCCTGCCCTGCAGTG
TGTGTCCCTTTGTCGTATTGTCAGAGGAGCCTGTGGCCACTGCCCCCAGGGAGCACACCAGATCATCCCA
GCTGGGATTCCTCACGGTGGGGGCTTTTCTGCAGACTTGGGTTAGCTCTGGCATGTTTTCTTCTGTTTCT
GATCTCCCTTCTGTCATTCTGTGGTCTTCCTCTGGAATTCTCAGGTTAGTTGGGGTCTGTGAGACGGATG
TGTTCACTAACCTATAAATGACATTTTGCAGCTTTTTCAGCAGATGCCATTGTGTGAGTGGCACATTTGA
CCACTAGAAGCCAGCAGGCTGTTCCGACTGCGCTTCCCTCCTGCAGTTGCTTAGAAGCACAGCTCCCTGT
CATCACTCCTCTGTGGTCCTCTGTGGTCACGGTTGGTTGCGATGAGACCTGCCTCTGCGTCTTGTTACTT
AGCATGTCAATAAAGAGGCAGATTCCTGTGTCAGTGAAGTCGACCTGCAGG
