Features (pLannotate 1.2.2; 22 found; start..end, strand, type, name):
     13..512     +  promoter       PGK promoter: mouse phosphoglycerate kinase 1 promoter
    559..2211    +  CDS            luciferase: firefly luciferase synthetic luc2 version of the luciferase gene
   2904..2990    +  CDS            NANOGNB (fragment): NANGN_HUMAN - Experimental evidence at transcript level: Swiss-Prot protein existence level 2. From Homo sapiens (Human).
   3022..3168    -  CDS            C9orf85 (fragment): CI085_HUMAN - Experimental evidence at protein level: Swiss-Prot protein existence level 1. From Homo sapiens (Human).
   3946..4029    +  CDS            NANOGNB (fragment): NANGN_HUMAN - Experimental evidence at transcript level: Swiss-Prot protein existence level 2. From Homo sapiens (Human).
   4059..4205    -  CDS            C9orf85 (fragment): CI085_HUMAN - Experimental evidence at protein level: Swiss-Prot protein existence level 1. From Homo sapiens (Human).
   5032..5055    +  misc_feature   MCS (fragment): pUC18/19 multiple cloning site
   5062..5111    +  CDS            SET1 (fragment): solubility-enhancement tag derived from T7 phage gene 10B
   5119..5138    +  terminator     T7 terminator (fragment): transcription terminator for bacteriophage T7 RNA polymerase
   5160..5281    -  polyA_signal   SV40 poly(A) signal: SV40 polyadenylation signal
   5304..5372    -  CDS            large T antigen (fragment): large T antigen from SV40 (simian virus 40)
   5377..5409    +  rep_origin     M13 ori (fragment): M13 bacteriophage origin of replication; arrow indicates direction of (+) strand synthesis
   5410..5461    -  misc_feature   bom (fragment): basis of mobility region from pBR322
   5526..5883    +  promoter       SV40 promoter: SV40 enhancer and early promoter
   5934..6866    +  CDS            hRluc: Renilla luciferase human codon-optimized
   6917..7709    +  CDS            NeoR/KanR (fragment): aminoglycoside phosphotransferase from Tn5; aph(3')-II (or nptII); confers resistance to neomycin, kanamycin, and G418 (Geneticin®)
   7773..7821    +  polyA_signal   poly(A) signal: synthetic polyadenylation signal
   7842..7934    -  CDS            tnpA (fragment): TN5P_ECOLX - Also known as tnp. Experimental evidence at protein level: Swiss-Prot protein existence level 1. Mediates transposition of transposon Tn5 by a 'cut and paste' mechanism. First, the monomeric transposase binds the 19 bp inverted DNA repeats flanking the transposon. Then, dimerization of the DNA- bound transposase creates a synaptic DNA complex. After nicking of the first DNA strand, excision of the transposon proceeds through a series of intermediates. The transposase then mediates the insertion of the transposon at a new site by strand transfer. The activity of the wild- type tran
   7977..8081    +  promoter       AmpR promoter: bla
   8082..8942    +  CDS            AmpR: β-lactamase; bla; confers resistance to ampicillin, carbenicillin, and related antibiotics
   9100..9688    -  rep_origin     ori: high-copy-number ColE1/pMB1/pBR322/pUC origin of replication
   9804..10087   +  misc_feature   cer region: ColE1-derived recombination site that helps to maintain plasmids as monomers
>Addgene plasmid #117376 | pmiRGLO-UBE2G2-202 | addgene full sequence | sequence record 231498 | Addgene NGS Result
TCGAGATCTACCGGGTAGGGGAGGCGCTTTTCCCAAGGCAGTCTGGAGCATGCGCTTTAGCAGCCCCGCT
GGGCACTTGGCGCTACACAAGTGGCCTCTGGCCTCGCACACATTCCACATCCACCGGTAGGCGCCAACCG
GCTCCGTTCTTTGGTGGCCCCTTCGCGCCACCTTCTACTCCTCCCCTAGTCAGGAAGTTCCCCCCCGCCC
CGCAGCTCGCGTCGTGCAGGACGTGACAAATGGAAGTAGCACGTCTCACTAGTCTCGTGCAGATGGACAG
CACCGCTGAGCAATGGAAGCGGGTAGGCCTTTGGGGCAGCGGCCAATAGCAGCTTTGCTCCTTCGCTTTC
TGGGCTCAGAGGCTGGGAAGGGGTGGGTCCGGGGGCGGGCTCAGGGGCGGGCTCAGGGGCGGGGCGGGCG
CCCGAAGGTCCTCCGGAGGCCCGGCATTCTGCACGCTTCAAAAGCGCACGTCTGCCGCGCTGTTCTCCTC
TTCCTCATCTCCGGGCCTTTCGACCTGCAGCCCAAGCTTGGCAATCCGGTACTGTTGGTAAAGCCACCAT
GGAAGATGCCAAAAACATTAAGAAGGGCCCAGCGCCATTCTACCCACTCGAAGACGGGACCGCCGGCGAG
CAGCTGCACAAAGCCATGAAGCGCTACGCCCTGGTGCCCGGCACCATCGCCTTTACCGACGCACATATCG
AGGTGGACATTACCTACGCCGAGTACTTCGAGATGAGCGTTCGGCTGGCAGAAGCTATGAAGCGCTATGG
GCTGAATACAAACCATCGGATCGTGGTGTGCAGCGAGAATAGCTTGCAGTTCTTCATGCCCGTGTTGGGT
GCCCTGTTCATCGGTGTGGCTGTGGCCCCAGCTAACGACATCTACAACGAGCGCGAGCTGCTGAACAGCA
TGGGCATCAGCCAGCCCACCGTCGTATTCGTGAGCAAGAAAGGGCTGCAAAAGATCCTCAACGTGCAAAA
GAAGCTACCGATCATACAAAAGATCATCATCATGGATAGCAAGACCGACTACCAGGGCTTCCAAAGCATG
TACACCTTCGTGACTTCCCATTTGCCACCCGGCTTCAACGAGTACGACTTCGTGCCCGAGAGCTTCGACC
GGGACAAAACCATCGCCCTGATCATGAACAGTAGTGGCAGTACCGGATTGCCCAAGGGCGTAGCCCTACC
GCACCGCACCGCTTGTGTCCGATTCAGTCATGCCCGCGACCCCATCTTCGGCAACCAGATCATCCCCGAC
ACCGCTATCCTCAGCGTGGTGCCATTTCACCACGGCTTCGGCATGTTCACCACGCTGGGCTACTTGATCT
GCGGCTTTCGGGTCGTGCTCATGTACCGCTTCGAGGAGGAGCTATTCTTGCGCAGCTTGCAAGACTATAA
GATTCAATCTGCCCTGCTGGTGCCCACACTATTTAGCTTCTTCGCTAAGAGCACTCTCATCGACAAGTAC
GACCTAAGCAACTTGCACGAGATCGCCAGCGGCGGGGCGCCGCTCAGCAAGGAGGTAGGTGAGGCCGTGG
CCAAACGCTTCCACCTACCAGGCATCCGCCAGGGCTACGGCCTGACAGAAACAACCAGCGCCATTCTGAT
CACCCCCGAAGGGGACGACAAGCCTGGCGCAGTAGGCAAGGTGGTGCCCTTCTTCGAGGCTAAGGTGGTG
GACTTGGACACCGGTAAGACACTGGGTGTGAACCAGCGCGGCGAGCTGTGCGTCCGTGGCCCCATGATCA
TGAGCGGCTACGTTAACAACCCCGAGGCTACAAACGCTCTCATCGACAAGGACGGCTGGCTGCACAGCGG
CGACATCGCCTACTGGGACGAGGACGAGCACTTCTTCATCGTGGACCGGCTGAAGAGCCTGATCAAATAC
AAGGGCTACCAGGTAGCCCCAGCCGAACTGGAGAGCATCCTGCTGCAACACCCCAACATCTTCGACGCCG
GGGTCGCCGGCCTGCCCGACGACGATGCCGGCGAGCTGCCCGCCGCAGTCGTCGTGCTGGAACACGGTAA
AACCATGACCGAGAAGGAGATCGTGGACTATGTGGCCAGCCAGGTTACAACCGCCAAGAAGCTGCGCGGT
GGTGTTGTGTTCGTGGACGAGGTGCCTAAAGGACTGACCGGCAAGTTGGACGCCCGCAAGATCCGCGAGA
TTCTCATTAAGGCCAAGAAGGGCGGCAAGATCGCCGTGTAATTCTAGTTGTTTAAACGAGCTCGGACCTG
GCCTCGCACAGGCGCGCACACACCGCCAAGCAGCTCAGCATTCTCCCCCGGCACACTTAGTGACAGTGAT
GCTCTGTGCTGGTACCAAACAAGGCAGACTTGCAAGAACCATGGCATCTTTTTTTTTTTTCAAACCTTTC
CTACTTCAAACAGGCTTCTCTTCTGAAATGATGACTTAATGTCGAATATTGACAGCTTACTGCAGTTTTA
CAGTATTCCTCACAAAGGGCTTCAGGTAGATTATCAGAGCTGTCAGCACTACCTCTCCCCGCTGAAACCA
GCAGTTCATGGCTTCCTGTGGATTCCCTCCCTCCCTGGAGTGTTGAGGGGGTTGTACCTGCCAGACTTCC
AGGGGACGATGGAATACCCAGAACGCTCCTTCTGAAGAAATGGGGCCCTGTAGCTGCAGCACAGGGGAAG
GGCCCGGCACCCTTTCTGGGTCCTTCCTGGTTCCCTGTGGGCCCCATGAGGAGTCCATTACTTCCTTTCT
TCCTTCATATTTTACAGGCAGATGCTTTTCTTATAATCTAATTACATCTTTTCATTTGTTATATATTACA
AACCATCACACTTAGAAATACTTCCAGGAAATGCTTTTTTGAAGTGTGAATTAATAAGAAATGGGGTAAA
TAGAAAAGAAATTTATTGCTGATTGGCCAGGTGCGGTGGTTCGTGCCTGTAATCCCAGCTCTTTGGGAGG
CCAAGGCAGGTAGATCACAAGGTCAGGAAATTGAGACCATCCTGGCTAATACAGTGAAACCCCATGTCTG
CTAAAATTACAAAAAATTAGCTGGGCGTGGTGGTGCACGCCTGTAGTCTCAGCTACTCAGGAGGCTGAGG
CAGGAGAATCGCTTGAACCCGGGAGGCAGAGGTAGCAGTGAGCTGAAGTCCCGCCACTGCACTCCAGCCT
GGGCAACAGAGCGAGACTCAGTCTCAAAAAGAAAAAAGAAATTTATTGCTGATCACAAGGACAGACAGTT
TTTTCCCGACCATACTCATCAAAGATTTACGTTTGTATATTAGTAACTAGTGCATTACTAGAGCAGGTGC
AGGTGAGGTCTTTAAAGTTTCAATGAAAGTTTCTTCTGGATCTACAGAAAAAATTTTTTTTTTTCAATCT
AAAAACTGGAAATTCTAGGGTTTTTGTACATTTTGGATGCACTGGGAATTTATTAGCACAAAATCATTCT
TTGCAACTCAAAATTCAGAAGGGACTCTACCATATCTTAGCTCAGAGCACAGAGGAGTGCCTTATCCCCA
CACTTGACTGGGCTGTGGAGGTGGGCATGTGGGCCCCTGGGCCCAGGCTGGGGACAGAGCCCTTGTTTTG
TGACTTAGGATTTTGATGTGGTTCCCATGTTCTCTAACAGGGCCAGCTGAGCAGCACAGGCCAGGAGGCC
ACAGTGTAAGCAATAACAGATCTGCCACATGCAGAAGCAAATATCAGGCCTGTCGCACACGGGCGGCATT
TAAATAGGAATTTCTATTTTTGAAATAAGGGATGGTCTATGAGGCATACAGTAGATTTGATGTGATCCTT
TTCTCCCTCCCTTCCATAATGGATCGTGGTCTGTGTGACTGAACCCACACAGAGTGTCATGGGTGACAGT
TTCTGGTTGAAGTAGCTCCACGCCTGGCTTCTGTGGACAGCAGATTCTTTTCCTTCTCACAAGGGGCTCA
TTTAAAATTTGGAGGCTGGGTGCTGTGGCTCACGCCTGCAATCCCAGCACTTTGGGAGACTGAGGCGGGC
GGATCATGAGGTCAGGAGATCGCGACCATCCTGGCTAACAGTGAAACCCTGTCTCCACTAAAAATACAAA
AAATTAGCCGGGCGTGGTGGCGGGCGCCTGTAGTCCCAGCTACTCTGAAGACTGAGGCAGGAGAATGGCG
TGAACCCAGGAGGCGGAGCTTGCAGTGAGCTGAGATCACGCCACTGCACTCCAGCCTGGGCAACAGAGTG
AGACTCTGTCTCAAAAAAAAAAAAAAAAAAAATGGAACGCAGGGCAAGAACTCGTATTTGGAAGGAGATG
GGGGAAAGGAGCGGTATTATACCTATGTTGTATTTGCAGGCAAATGAGATGGAGCCCTCTCTGTAAAGAA
GAGTCATTTGTGCAAGTAGACGGGGTCTGTGGGTGCAGGCCCTGGAGGGGCACACAATTGCCTGGAGGCT
TCTGTGAGATCGGGAGAGGGAAGAGAGGCAGTCTCTTGACAAAATAAAGTATTTTTATTCATTTGTATTT
ATTAAATGAAAAAACAATCCCATGGTGTCCCTGTTGTGTGGTGGAACCTAATGACTGTTGAAATAAAGTT
CTGTGTTTTCCCTGCCCTGCAGTGTGTGTCCCTTTGTCGTATTGTCAGAGGAGCCTGTGGCCACTGCCCC
CAGGGAGCACACCAGATCATCCCAGCTGGGATTCCTCACGGTGGGGGCTTTTCTGCAGACTTGGGTTAGC
TCTGGCATGTTTTCTTCTGTTTCTGATCTCCCTTCTGTCATTCTGTGGTCTTCCTCTGGAATTCTCAGGT
TAGTTGGGGTCTGTGAGACGGATGTGTTCACTAACCTATAAATGACATTTTGCAGCTTTTTCAGCAGATG
CCATTGTGTGAGTGGCACATTTGACCACTAGAAGCCAGCAGGCTGTTCCGACTGCGCTTCCCTCCTGCAG
TTGCTTAGAAGCACAGCTCCCTGTCATCACTCCTCTGTGGTCCTCTGTGGTCACGGTTGGTTGCGATGAG
ACCTGCCTCTGCGTCTTGTTACTTAGCATGTCAATAAAGAGGCAGATTCCTGTGTCAGTGAAGTCGACCT
GCAGGCATGCAAGCTGATCCGGCTGCTAACAAAGCCCGAAAGGAAGCTGAGTTGGCTGCTGCCACCGCTG
AGCAATAACTAGCATAACCCCTTGGGGCGGCCGCTTCGAGCAGACATGATAAGATACATTGATGAGTTTG
GACAAACCACAACTAGAATGCAGTGAAAAAAATGCTTTATTTGTGAAATTTGTGATGCTATTGCTTTATT
TGTAACCATTATAAGCTGCAATAAACAAGTTAACAACAACAATTGCATTCATTTTATGTTTCAGGTTCAG
GGGGAGATGTGGGAGGTTTTTTTAAGCAAGTAAAACCTCTACAAATGTGGTAAAATCGAATTTTAACAAA
ATATTAACGCTTACAATTTCCTGATGCGGTATTTTCTCCTTACGCATCTGTGCGGTATTTCACACCGCAT
ACGCGGATCTGCGCAGCACCATGGCCTGAAATAACCTCTGAAAGAGGAACTTGGTTAGGTACCTTCTGAG
GCGGAAAGAACCAGCTGTGGAATGTGTGTCAGTTAGGGTGTGGAAAGTCCCCAGGCTCCCCAGCAGGCAG
AAGTATGCAAAGCATGCATCTCAATTAGTCAGCAACCAGGTGTGGAAAGTCCCCAGGCTCCCCAGCAGGC
AGAAGTATGCAAAGCATGCATCTCAATTAGTCAGCAACCATAGTCCCGCCCCTAACTCCGCCCATCCCGC
CCCTAACTCCGCCCAGTTCCGCCCATTCTCCGCCCCATGGCTGACTAATTTTTTTTATTTATGCAGAGGC
CGAGGCCGCCTCGGCCTCTGAGCTATTCCAGAAGTAGTGAGGAGGCTTTTTTGGAGGCCTAGGCTTTTGC
AAAAAGCTTGATTCTTCTGACACAACAGTCTCGAACCAAAGGCTGGAGCCACCATGGCTTCCAAGGTGTA
CGACCCCGAGCAACGCAAACGCATGATCACTGGGCCTCAGTGGTGGGCTCGCTGCAAGCAAATGAACGTG
CTGGACTCCTTCATCAACTACTATGATTCCGAGAAGCACGCCGAGAACGCCGTGATTTTTCTGCATGGTA
ACGCTGCCTCCAGCTACCTGTGGAGGCACGTCGTGCCTCACATCGAGCCCGTGGCTAGATGCATCATCCC
TGATCTGATCGGAATGGGTAAGTCCGGCAAGAGCGGGAATGGCTCATATCGCCTCCTGGATCACTACAAG
TACCTCACCGCTTGGTTCGAGCTGCTGAACCTTCCAAAGAAAATCATCTTTGTGGGCCACGACTGGGGGG
CTTGTCTGGCCTTTCACTACTCCTACGAGCACCAAGACAAGATCAAGGCCATCGTCCATGCTGAGAGTGT
CGTGGACGTGATCGAGTCCTGGGACGAGTGGCCTGACATCGAGGAGGATATCGCCCTGATCAAGAGCGAA
GAGGGCGAGAAAATGGTGCTTGAGAATAACTTCTTCGTCGAGACCATGCTCCCAAGCAAGATCATGCGGA
AACTGGAGCCTGAGGAGTTCGCTGCCTACCTGGAGCCATTCAAGGAGAAGGGCGAGGTTAGACGGCCTAC
CCTCTCCTGGCCTCGCGAGATCCCTCTCGTTAAGGGAGGCAAGCCCGACGTCGTCCAGATTGTCCGCAAC
TACAACGCCTACCTTCGGGCCAGCGACGATCTGCCTAAGATGTTCATCGAGTCCGACCCTGGGTTCTTTT
CCAACGCTATTGTCGAGGGAGCTAAGAAGTTCCCTAACACCGAGTTCGTGAAGGTGAAGGGCCTCCACTT
CAGCCAGGAGGACGCTCCAGATGAAATGGGTAAGTACATCAAGAGCTTCGTGGAGCGCGTGCTGAAGAAC
GAGCAGACCGGTGGTGGGAGCGGAGGTGGCGGATCAGGTGGCGGAGGCTCCGGAGGGATTGAACAAGATG
GATTGCACGCAGGTTCTCCGGCCGCTTGGGTGGAGAGGCTATTCGGCTATGACTGGGCACAACAGACAAT
CGGCTGCTCTGATGCCGCCGTGTTCCGGCTGTCAGCGCAGGGGCGCCCGGTTCTTTTTGTCAAGACCGAC
CTGTCCGGTGCCCTGAATGAACTGCAGGACGAGGCAGCGCGGCTATCGTGGCTGGCCACGACGGGCGTTC
CTTGCGCAGCTGTGCTCGACGTTGTCACTGAAGCGGGAAGGGACTGGCTGCTATTGGGCGAAGTGCCGGG
GCAGGATCTCCTGTCATCTCACCTTGCTCCTGCCGAGAAAGTATCCATCATGGCTGATGCAATGCGGCGG
CTGCATACGCTTGATCCGGCTACCTGCCCATTCGACCACCAAGCGAAACATCGCATCGAGCGAGCACGTA
CTCGGATGGAAGCCGGTCTTGTCGATCAGGATGATCTGGACGAAGAGCATCAGGGGCTCGCGCCAGCCGA
ACTGTTCGCCAGGCTCAAGGCGCGCATGCCCGACGGCGAGGATCTCGTCGTGACCCATGGCGATGCCTGC
TTGCCGAATATCATGGTGGAAAATGGCCGCTTTTCTGGATTCATCGACTGTGGCCGGCTGGGTGTGGCGG
ACCGCTATCAGGACATAGCGTTGGCTACCCGTGATATTGCTGAAGAGCTTGGCGGCGAATGGGCTGACCG
CTTCCTCGTGCTTTACGGTATCGCCGCTCCCGATTCGCAGCGCATCGCCTTCTATCGCCTTCTTGACGAG
TTCTTCTGAGCGGGACTCTGGGGTTCGAAATGACCGACCAAGCGACGCCCAACCTGCCATCACGATGGCC
GCAATAAAATATCTTTATTTTCATTACATCTGTGTGTTGGTTTTTTGTGTGAATCGATAGCGATAAGGAT
CCTCTTTGCGCTTGCGTTTTCCCTTGTCCAGATAGCCCAGTAGCTGACATTCATCCGGGGTCAGCACCGT
TTCTGCGGACTGGCTTTCTACGTAATGGTTTCTTAGACGTCAGGTGGCACTTTTCGGGGAAATGTGCGCG
GAACCCCTATTTGTTTATTTTTCTAAATACATTCAAATATGTATCCGCTCATGAGACAATAACCCTGATA
AATGCTTCAATAATATTGAAAAAGGAAGAGTATGAGTATTCAACATTTCCGTGTCGCCCTTATTCCCTTT
TTTGCGGCATTTTGCCTTCCTGTTTTTGCTCACCCAGAAACGCTGGTGAAAGTAAAAGATGCTGAAGATC
AGTTGGGTGCACGAGTGGGTTACATCGAACTGGATCTCAACAGCGGTAAGATCCTTGAGAGTTTTCGCCC
CGAAGAACGTTTTCCAATGATGAGCACTTTCAAAGTTCTGCTATGTGGCGCGGTATTATCCCGTATTGAC
GCCGGGCAAGAGCAACTCGGTCGCCGCATACACTATTCTCAGAATGACTTGGTTGAGTACTCACCAGTCA
CAGAAAAGCATCTTACGGATGGCATGACAGTAAGAGAATTATGCAGTGCTGCCATAACCATGAGTGATAA
CACTGCGGCCAACTTACTTCTGACAACTATCGGAGGACCGAAGGAGCTAACCGCTTTTTTGCACAACATG
GGGGATCATGTAACTCGCCTTGATCGTTGGGAACCGGAGCTGAATGAAGCCATACCAAACGACGAGCGTG
ACACCACGATGCCTGTAGCAATGGCAACAACGTTGCGCAAACTATTAACTGGCGAACTACTTACTCTAGC
TTCCCGGCAACAATTAATAGACTGGATGGAGGCGGATAAAGTTGCAGGACCACTTCTGCGCTCGGCCCTT
CCGGCTGGCTGGTTTATTGCTGATAAATCTGGAGCCGGTGAGCGTGGGTCTCGCGGTATCATTGCAGCAC
TGGGGCCAGATGGTAAGCCCTCCCGTATCGTAGTTATCTACACGACGGGGAGTCAGGCAACTATGGATGA
ACGAAATAGACAGATCGCTGAGATAGGTGCCTCACTGATTAAGCATTGGTAATTCGAAATGACCGACCAA
GCGACGCCCAACCGGTATCAGCTCACTCAAAGGCGGTAATACGGTTATCCACAGAATCAGGGGATAACGC
AGGAAAGAACATGTGAGCAAAAGGCCAGCAAAAGGCCAGGAACCGTAAAAAGGCCGCGTTGCTGGCGTTT
TTCCATAGGCTCCGCCCCCCTGACGAGCATCACAAAAATCGACGCTCAAGTCAGAGGTGGCGAAACCCGA
CAGGACTATAAAGATACCAGGCGTTTCCCCCTGGAAGCTCCCTCGTGCGCTCTCCTGTTCCGACCCTGCC
GCTTACCGGATACCTGTCCGCCTTTCTCCCTTCGGGAAGCGTGGCGCTTTCTCATAGCTCACGCTGTAGG
TATCTCAGTTCGGTGTAGGTCGTTCGCTCCAAGCTGGGCTGTGTGCACGAACCCCCCGTTCAGCCCGACC
GCTGCGCCTTATCCGGTAACTATCGTCTTGAGTCCAACCCGGTAAGACACGACTTATCGCCACTGGCAGC
AGCCACTGGTAACAGGATTAGCAGAGCGAGGTATGTAGGCGGTGCTACAGAGTTCTTGAAGTGGTGGCCT
AACTACGGCTACACTAGAAGGACAGTATTTGGTATCTGCGCTCTGCTGAAGCCAGTTACCTTCGGAAAAA
GAGTTGGTAGCTCTTGATCCGGCAAACAAACCACCGCTGGTAGCGGTGGTTTTTTTGTTTGCAAGCAGCA
GATTACGCGCAGAAAAAAAGGATTTCAAGAAGATCCTTTGATCTTTTCTACGGGGTCTGACGCTCAGTGG
AACGAAAACTCACGTTAAGGGATTTTGGTCATGAGATTATCAAAAAGGATCTTCACCTAGATCCTTTTAT
AGTCCGGAAATACAGGAACGCACGCTGGATGGCCCTTCGCTGGGATGGTGAAACCATGAAAAATGGCAGC
TTCAGTGGATTAAGTGGGGGTAATGTGGCCTGTACCCTCTGGTTGCATAGGTATTCATACGGTTAAAATT
TATCAGGCGCGATTGCGGCAGTTTTTCGGGTGGTTTGTTGCCATTTTTACCTGTCTGCTGCCGTGATCGC
GCTGAACGCGTTTTAGCGGTGCGTACAATTAAGGGATTATGGTAAATCCACTTACTGTCTGCCCTCGTAG
CCATCGAGATAAACCGCAGTACTCCGGCCACGATGCGTCCGGCGTAGAGGA
